Addgene plasmid #38980: PCCA
Purpose: Bacterial expression for structure determination; may not be full ORF
Depositing lab: Nicola Burgess-Brown. Depositing organization: University of Oxford.
Backbone
  Vector backbone: pNIC28-Bsa4
  Backbone manufacturer: SGC
  Vector type: Bacterial Expression
Growth in bacteria
  Bacterial resistance: Kanamycin, 50 μg/mL
  Growth temperature: 37°C
  Growth strain: Mach1
  Copy number: Low Copy
Gene/Insert
  Gene/Insert name: PCCA (alt names: propionyl-Coenzyme A carboxylase, alpha polypeptide precursor; PDB:2JKU)
  Species: H. sapiens (human)
  Insert size (bp): 300
  Entrez Gene: PCCA
  Tag / fusion protein: His Tev (N terminal on insert)
  Cloning method: Ligation Independent Cloning
  Sequencing primers: 5′ T7; 3′ T7-term
Terms and licenses: Academic/Nonprofit Terms; Industry Terms: Not Available to Industry
How to cite: PCCA was a gift from Nicola Burgess-Brown (Addgene plasmid # 38980 ; http://n2t.net/addgene:38980 ; RRID:Addgene_38980)
