[The description below was written by a language model from this plasmid's Addgene catalogue record.]
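Description:
PCCA is a bacterial expression plasmid built on the pNIC28-Bsa4 backbone, a vector from the Structural Genomics Consortium designed for producing recombinant protein for structural work. It is selected with kanamycin and is recorded as low copy. No feature table accompanies the entry, so the origin of replication and the promoter are not explicitly stated. The listed sequencing primers (T7 forward and T7 terminator reverse) do indicate that the insert sits between T7 promoter and terminator elements, as is usual for T7 polymerase-driven expression in suitable E. coli hosts.

The insert is a fragment of human PCCA, which encodes the alpha polypeptide of propionyl-CoA carboxylase, the biotin-dependent mitochondrial enzyme that converts propionyl-CoA to methylmalonyl-CoA. At about 300 bp, the insert covers only a small part of the coding sequence, consistent with the catalogue note that it may not be the full open reading frame. The record does not say which region or domain of the protein is encoded, although it links the construct to a deposited crystal structure entry. The fragment was introduced by ligation-independent cloning and carries an N-terminal His tag followed by a TEV protease cleavage site. This arrangement allows purification by immobilised metal affinity chromatography, with the tag then removed to leave near-native protein.

The stated purpose is bacterial expression for structure determination, so the construct is suited to producing a defined PCCA fragment for crystallography or related biophysical studies.
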