>Addgene plasmid #38980 | PCCA | depositor partial sequence | sequence record 49038 | PCCA sequence 300 bps
ATGCACCATCATCATCATCATTCTTCTGGTGTAGATCTGGGTACCGAGAACCTGTACTTCCAATCCATGA
CAAGCAGTGTTCTGCGTTCCCCGATGCCCGGAGTGGTGGTGGCCGTCTCTGTCAAGCCTGGAGACGCGGT
AGCAGAAGGTCAAGAAATTTGTGTGATTGAAGCCATGAAAATGCAGAATAGTATGACAGCTGGGAAAACT
GGCACGGTGAAATCTGTGCACTGTCAAGCTGGAGACACAGTTGGAGAAGGGGATCTGCTCGTGGAGCTGG
AATGACAGTAAAGGTGGATA
