>Addgene plasmid #38980 | PCCA | addgene partial sequence | sequence record 53986 | pBRrevBam_primer
ATGCCGGCCACGATGCGTCCGGCGTAGAGGATCGAGATCTCGATCCCGCGAAATTAATACGACTCACTAT
AGGGGAATTGTGAGCGGATAACAATTCCCCTCTAGAAATAATTTTGTTTAACTTTAAGAAGGAGATATAC
ATATGCACCATCATCATCATCATTCTTCTGGTGTAGATCTGGGTACCGAGAACCTGTACTTCCAATCCAT
GACAAGCAGTGTTCTGCGTTCCCCGATGCCCGGAGTGGTGGTGGCCGTCTCTGTCAAGCCTGGAGACGCG
GTAGCAGAAGGTCAAGAAATTTGTGTGATTGAAGCCATGAAAATGCAGAATAGTATGACAGCTGGGAAAA
CTGGCACGGTGAAATCTGTGCACTGTCAAGCTGGAGACACAGTTGGAGAAGGGGATCTGCTCGTGGAGCT
GGAATGACAGTAAAGGTGGATACGGATCCGAATTCGAGCTCCGTCGACAAGCTTGCGGCCGCACTCGAGC
ACCACCACCACCACCACTGAGATCCGGCTGCTAACAAAGCCCGAAAGGAAGCTGAGTTGGCTGCTGCCAC
CGCTGAGCAATAACTAGCATAACCCCTTGGGGCCTCTAAACGGGTCTTGAGGGGTTTTTTGCTGAAAGGA
GGAACTATATCCGGATTGGCGAATGGG
[124 nt withheld, positions 658-781]
C
[91 nt withheld, positions 783-873]
A
[49 nt withheld, positions 875-923]
CCTTGA
